>Addgene plasmid #65658 | pFRT-TODestFLAGHA_RBPMS_K36E_R38A_E39A | depositor full sequence | sequence record 114765 | pFRT-TODestFLAGHA_RBPMS_K36E_R38A_E39A sequence 6012 bps
GGTAAGCCTATCCCTAACCCTCTCCTCGGTCTCGATTCTACGGACGGATCGGGAGATCTCCCGATCCCCT
ATGGTGCACTCTCAGTACAATCTGCTCTGATGCCGCATAGTTAAGCCAGTATCTGCTCCCTGCTTGTGTG
TTGGAGGTCGCTGAGTAGTGCGCGAGCAAAATTTAAGCTACAACAAGGCAAGGCTTGACCGACAATTGCA
TGAAGAATCTGCTTAGGGTTAGGCGTTTTGCGCTGCTTCGCGATGTACGGGCCAGATATACGCGTTGACA
TTGATTATTGACTAGTTATTAATAGTAATCAATTACGGGGTCATTAGTTCATAGCCCATATATGGAGTTC
CGCGTTACATAACTTACGGTAAATGGCCCGCCTGGCTGACCGCCCAACGACCCCCGCCCATTGACGTCAA
TAATGACGTATGTTCCCATAGTAACGCCAATAGGGACTTTCCATTGACGTCAATGGGTGGAGTATTTACG
GTAAACTGCCCACTTGGCAGTACATCAAGTGTATCATATGCCAAGTACGCCCCCTATTGACGTCAATGAC
GGTAAATGGCCCGCCTGGCATTATGCCCAGTACATGACCTTATGGGACTTTCCTACTTGGCAGTACATCT
ACGTATTAGTCATCGCTATTACCATGGTGATGCGGTTTTGGCAGTACATCAATGGGCGTGGATAGCGGTT
TGACTCACGGGGATTTCCAAGTCTCCACCCCATTGACGTCAATGGGAGTTTGTTTTGGAACCAAAATCAA
CGGGACTTTCCAAAATGTCGTAACAACTCCGCCCCATTGACGCAAATGGGCGGTAGGCGTGTACGGTGGG
AGGTCTATATAAGCAGAGCTCTCCCTATCAGTGATAGAGATCTCCCTATCAGTGATAGAGATCGTCGACG
AGCTCGTTTAGTGAACCGTCAGATCGCCTGGAGACGCCATCCACGCTGTTTTGACCTCCATAGAAGACAC
CGGGACCGATCCAGCCTCCGGACTCTAGCGTTTAAACTTAAGCTTGGTACCATGGACTACAAGGACGACG
ATGACAAGTACCCTTATGACGTGCCCGATTACGCTTTGAACCAGATATCAACAAGTTTGTACAAAAAAGC
AGGCTCCACCATGGGAACCAATTCAGTCGACATGAACAACGGCGGCAAAGCCGAGAAGGAGAACACCCCG
AGCGAGGCCAACCTTCAGGAGGAGGAGGTCCGGACCCTATTTGTCAGTGGCCTTCCTCTGGACATTGAAC
CTGCGGCGCTCTATCTGCTTTTCAGACCATTTAAGGGCTATGAGGGTTCTCTTATAAAGCTCACATCTAA
ACAGCCTGTAGGTTTTGTCAGTTTTGACAGTCGCTCAGAAGCAGAGGCTGCAAAGAATGCTTTGAATGGC
ATCCGCTTCGATCCTGAAATTCCGCAAACACTACGACTAGAGTTTGCTAAGGCAAACACGAAGATGGCCA
AGAACAAACTCGTAGGGACTCCAAACCCCAGTACTCCTCTGCCCAACACTGTACCTCAGTTCATTGCCAG
AGAGCCATATGAGCTCACAGTGCCTGCACTTTACCCCAGTAGCCCTGAAGTGTGGGCCCCGTACCCTCTG
TACCCAGCGGAGTTAGCGCCTGCTCTACCTCCTCCTGCTTTCACCTATCCCGCTTCACTGCATGCCCAGA
TGCGCTGGCTCCCTCCCTCCGAGGCTACTTCTCAGGGCTGGAAGTCCCGTCAGTTCTGCTGAGCGGCCGC
ACTCGAGATATCTAGACCCAGCTTTCTTGTACAAAGTGGTTGATATCCAGCACAGTGGCGGCCGCTCAAG
TCTAGAGGGCCCGCGGTTCGAAGGTAAGCCTATCCCTAACCCTCTCCTCGGTCTCGATTCTACGCGTACC
TGATCCGCGGCCGCATAGATAACTGATCCAGTGTGCCTCGAGTCTAGAGGGCCCGTTTAAACCCGCTGAT
CAGCCTCGACTGTGCCTTCTAGTTGCCAGCCATCTGTTGTTTGCCCCTCCCCCGTGCCTTCCTTGACCCT
GGAAGGTGCCACTCCCACTGTCCTTTCCTAATAAAATGAGGAAATTGCATCGCATTGTCTGAGTAGGTGT
CATTCTATTCTGGGGGGTGGGGTGGGGCAGGACAGCAAGGGGGAGGATTGGGAAGACAATAGCAGGCATG
CTGGGGATGCGGTGGGCTCTATGGCTTCTGAGGCGGAAAGAACCAGCTGGGGCTCTAGGGGGTATCCCC
[124 nt withheld, positions 2240-2363]
C
[91 nt withheld, positions 2365-2455]
AGGGTGATGGTTCACGTACCTAGAAGTTCCTATTCCGAAGTTCCTATTCTCTAGAAAGTATAGGAACTTC
CTTGGCCAAAAAGCCTGAACTCACCGCGACGTCTGTCGAGAAGTTTCTGATCGAAAAGTTCGACAGCGTC
TCCGACCTGATGCAGCTCTCGGAGGGCGAAGAATCTCGTGCTTTCAGCTTCGATGTAGGAGGGCGTGGAT
ATGTCCTGCGGGTAAATAGCTGCGCCGATGGTTTCTACAAAGATCGTTATGTTTATCGGCACTTTGCATC
GGCCGCGCTCCCGATTCCGGAAGTGCTTGACATTGGGGAATTCAGCGAGAGCCTGACCTATTGCATCTCC
CGCCGTGCACAGGGTGTCACGTTGCAAGACCTGCCTGAAACCGAACTGCCCGCTGTTCTGCAGCCGGTCG
CGGAGGCCATGGATGCGATCGCTGCGGCCGATCTTAGCCAGACGAGCGGGTTCGGCCCATTCGGACCGCA
AGGAATCGGTCAATACACTACATGGCGTGATTTCATATGCGCGATTGCTGATCCCCATGTGTATCACTGG
CAAACTGTGATGGACGACACCGTCAGTGCGTCCGTCGCGCAGGCTCTCGATGAGCTGATGCTTTGGGCCG
AGGACTGCCCCGAAGTCCGGCACCTCGTGCACGCGGATTTCGGCTCCAACAATGTCCTGACGGACAATGG
CCGCATAACAGCGGTCATTGACTGGAGCGAGGCGATGTTCGGGGATTCCCAATACGAGGTCGCCAACATC
TTCTTCTGGAGGCCGTGGTTGGCTTGTATGGAGCAGCAGACGCGCTACTTCGAGCGGAGGCATCCGGAGC
TTGCAGGATCGCCGCGGCTCCGGGCGTATATGCTCCGCATTGGTCTTGACCAACTCTATCAGAGCTTGGT
TGACGGCAATTTCGATGATGCAGCTTGGGCGCAGGGTCGATGCGACGCAATCGTCCGATCCGGAGCCGGG
ACTGTCGGGCGTACACAAATCGCCCGCAGAAGCGCGGCCGTCTGGACCGATGGCTGTGTAGAAGTACTCG
CCGATAGTGGAAACCGACGCCCCAGCACTCGTCCGAGGGCAAAGGAATAGCACGTACTACGAGATTTCGA
TTCCACCGCCGCCTTCTATGAAAGGTTGGGCTTCGGAATCGTTTTCCGGGACGCCGGCTGGATGATCCTC
CAGCGCGGGGATCTCATGCTGGAGTTCTTCGCCCACCCCAACTTGTTTATTGCAGCTTATAATGGTTACA
AATAAAGCAATAGCATCACAAATTTCACAAATAAAGCATTTTTTTCACTGCATTCTAGTTGTGGTTTGTC
CAAACTCATCAATGTATCTTATCATGTCTGTATACCGTCGACCTCTAGCTAGAGCTTGGCGTAATCATGG
TCATAGCTGTTTCCTGTGTGAAATTGTTATCCGCTCACAATTCCACACAACATACGAGCCGGAAGCATAA
AGTGTAAAGCCTGGGGTGCCTAATGAGTGAGCTAACTCACATTAATTGCGTTGCGCTCACTGCCCGCTTT
CCAGTCGGGAAACCTGTCGTGCCAGCTGCATTAATGAATCGGCCAACGCGCGGGGAGAGGCGGTTTGCGT
ATTGGGCGCTCTTCCGCTTCCTCGCTCACTGACTCGCTGCGCTCGGTCGTTCGGCTGCGGCGAGCGGTAT
CAGCTCACTCAAAGGCGGTAATACGGTTATCCACAGAATCAGGGGATAACGCAGGAAAGAACATGTGAGC
AAAAGGCCAGCAAAAGGCCAGGAACCGTAAAAAGGCCGCGTTGCTGGCGTTTTTCCATAGGCTCCGCCCC
CCTGACGAGCATCACAAAAATCGACGCTCAAGTCAGAGGTGGCGAAACCCGACAGGACTATAAAGATACC
AGGCGTTTCCCCCTGGAAGCTCCCTCGTGCGCTCTCCTGTTCCGACCCTGCCGCTTACCGGATACCTGTC
CGCCTTTCTCCCTTCGGGAAGCGTGGCGCTTTCTCATAGCTCACGCTGTAGGTATCTCAGTTCGGTGTAG
GTCGTTCGCTCCAAGCTGGGCTGTGTGCACGAACCCCCCGTTCAGCCCGACCGCTGCGCCTTATCCGGTA
ACTATCGTCTTGAGTCCAACCCGGTAAGACACGACTTATCGCCACTGGCAGCAGCCACTGGTAACAGGAT
TAGCAGAGCGAGGTATGTAGGCGGTGCTACAGAGTTCTTGAAGTGGTGGCCTAACTACGGCTACACTAGA
AGGACAGTATTTGGTATCTGCGCTCTGCTGAAGCCAGTTACCTTCGGAAAAAGAGTTGGTAGCTCTTGAT
CCGGCAAACAAACCACCGCTGGTAGCGGTGGTTTTTTTGTTTGCAAGCAGCAGATTACGCGCAGAAAAAA
AGGATCTCAAGAAGATCCTTTGATCTTTTCTACGGGGTCTGACGCTCAGTGGAACGAAAACTCACGTTAA
GGGATTTTGGTCATGAGATTATCAAAAAGGATCTTCACCTAGATCCTTTTAAATTAAAAATGAAGTTTTA
AATCAATCTAAAGTATATATGAGTAAACTTGGTCTGACAGTTACCAATGCTTAATCAGTGAGGCACCTAT
CTCAGCGATCTGTCTATTTCGTTCATCCATAGTTGCCTGACTCCCCGTCGTGTAGATAACTACGATACGG
GAGGGCTTACCATCTGGCCCCAGTGCTGCAATGATACCGCGAGACCCACGCTCACCGGCTCCAGATTTAT
CAGCAATAAACCAGCCAGCCGGAAGGGCCGAGCGCAGAAGTGGTCCTGCAACTTTATCCGCCTCCATCCA
GTCTATTAATTGTTGCCGGGAAGCTAGAGTAAGTAGTTCGCCAGTTAATAGTTTGCGCAACGTTGTTGCC
ATTGCTACAGGCATCGTGGTGTCACGCTCGTCGTTTGGTATGGCTTCATTCAGCTCCGGTTCCCAACGAT
CAAGGCGAGTTACATGATCCCCCATGTTGTGCAAAAAAGCGGTTAGCTCCTTCGGTCCTCCGATCGTTGT
CAGAAGTAAGTTGGCCGCAGTGTTATCACTCATGGTTATGGCAGCACTGCATAATTCTCTTACTGTCATG
CCATCCGTAAGATGCTTTTCTGTGACTGGTGAGTACTCAACCAAGTCATTCTGAGAATAGTGTATGCGGC
GACCGAGTTGCTCTTGCCCGGCGTCAATACGGGATAATACCGCGCCACATAGCAGAACTTTAAAAGTGCT
CATCATTGGAAAACGTTCTTCGGGGCGAAAACTCTCAAGGATCTTACCGCTGTTGAGATCCAGTTCGATG
TAACCCACTCGTGCACCCAACTGATCTTCAGCATCTTTTACTTTCACCAGCGTTTCTGGGTGAGCAAAAA
CAGGAAGGCAAAATGCCGCAAAAAAGGGAATAAGGGCGACACGGAAATGTTGAATACTCATACTCTTCCT
TTTTCAATATTATTGAAGCATTTATCAGGGTTATTGTCTCATGAGCGGATACATATTTGAATGTATTTAG
AAAAATAAACAAATAGGGGTTCCGCGCACATTTCCCCGAAAAGTGCCACCTGACGTC
Features (pLannotate 1.2.2; 27 found; start..end, strand, type, name):
      1..42      +  CDS            V5 tag: epitope tag from simian virus 5
     70..122     -  misc_feature   bom (fragment): basis of mobility region from pBR322
    277..656     +  enhancer       CMV enhancer: human cytomegalovirus immediate early enhancer
    729..746     -  promoter       CMV promoter (fragment): human cytomegalovirus (CMV) immediate early promoter
    809..860     +  promoter       CMVd2 promoter: truncated human cytomegalovirus (CMV) immediate early promoter that yields moderately reduced expression relative to the full-length promoter
    862..881     +  promoter       PLtetO-1 promoter (fragment): modified phage lambda PL promoter with tet operator sites (Lutz and Bujard, 1997)
    883..902     +  promoter       PLtetO-1 promoter (fragment): modified phage lambda PL promoter with tet operator sites (Lutz and Bujard, 1997)
    910..943     +  promoter       TRE3GV promoter (fragment): 3rd-generation Tet-responsive promoter that can be activated by binding of Tet-On® 3G, optimized for retroviral and lentiviral vectors
   1038..1058    +  CDS            FLAG (fragment): FLAG® epitope tag, followed by an enterokinase cleavage site
   1101..1125    +  protein_bind   attB1: mutant version of attB; recombination site for the Gateway® BP reaction BP Clonase™
   1152..1739    +  CDS            RBPMS: RBPMS_HUMAN - Also known as HERMES. Experimental evidence at protein level: Swiss-Prot protein existence level 1. Acts as a coactivator of transcriptional activity. Required to increase TGFB1/Smad-mediated transactivation. Acts through SMAD2, SMAD3 and SMAD4 to increase transcriptional activity. Increases phosphorylation of SMAD2 and SMAD3 on their C-terminal SSXS motif, possibly through recruitment of TGFBR1. Promotes the nuclear accumulation of SMAD2, SMAD3 and SMAD4 proteins (PubMed:26347403). Binds to poly(A) RNA (PubMed:17099224, PubMed:26347403). From Homo sapiens (Human).
   1766..1790    -  protein_bind   attB2: mutant version of attB; recombination site for the Gateway® BP reaction BP Clonase™
   1843..1884    +  CDS            V5 tag: epitope tag from simian virus 5
   1970..2194    +  polyA_signal   bGH poly(A) signal: bovine growth hormone polyadenylation signal
   2198..2219    +  promoter       SV40 promoter (fragment): SV40 enhancer and early promoter
   2240..2473    +  rep_origin     f1 ori (fragment) (sequence partly withheld): f1 bacteriophage origin of replication; arrow indicates direction of (+) strand synthesis
   2478..2525    +  protein_bind   FRT: FLP-mediated recombination occurs in the 8-bp core sequence TCTAGAAA (Turan and Bode, 2011). FLP recombinase from the Saccharomyces cerevisiae 2μ plasmid
   2533..3555    +  CDS            HygR: aminoglycoside phosphotransferase from E. coli; aph(4)-Ia; confers resistance to hygromycin
   3565..3690    +  CDS            ble (fragment): BLE_KLEPN - Experimental evidence at protein level: Swiss-Prot protein existence level 1. Binding protein with a strong affinity to the bleomycin family of antibiotics. Binds to CL990; an antimitotic-antibiotic compound. From Klebsiella pneumoniae.
   3685..3806    +  polyA_signal   SV40 poly(A) signal: SV40 polyadenylation signal
   3879..3895    -  protein_bind   lac operator: The lac repressor binds to the lac operator to inhibit transcription in E. coli. This inhibition can be relieved by adding lactose or isopropyl-β-D-thiogalactopyranoside (IPTG). lac repressor encoded by lacI
   3903..3933    -  promoter       lac promoter: promoter for the E. coli lac operon
   3948..3969    -  protein_bind   CAP binding site: CAP binding activates transcription in the presence of cAMP. E. coli catabolite activator protein
   3982..4074    -  CDS            lacI (fragment): lac repressor; lacI; The lac repressor binds to the lac operator to inhibit transcription in E. coli. This inhibition can be relieved by adding lactose or isopropyl-β-D-thiogalactopyranoside (IPTG).
   4257..4845    -  rep_origin     ori: high-copy-number ColE1/pMB1/pBR322/pUC origin of replication
   5016..5876    -  CDS            AmpR: β-lactamase; bla; confers resistance to ampicillin, carbenicillin, and related antibiotics
   5877..5981    -  promoter       AmpR promoter: bla
