[The description below was written by a language model from this plasmid's Addgene catalogue record and pLannotate feature annotations shown in this document.]
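Description:
pFRT-TODestFLAGHA_RBPMS_K36E_R38A_E39A is a mammalian expression plasmid built on a laboratory-modified, Gateway-adapted version of pcDNA5/FRT/TO. It is designed for tetracycline-regulated expression of a tagged protein from a defined genomic locus. In E. coli it is maintained through a high-copy ColE1/pUC-type origin and selected with ampicillin via the β-lactamase gene; a fragment of the f1 origin is also annotated.

The payload is the human RNA-binding protein RBPMS (also called HERMES). It was introduced by Gateway recombination and therefore sits between attB1 and attB2 sites. Transcription is driven by the CMV enhancer/promoter followed by two tet operator sites, so expression is repressed in cells producing Tet repressor and induced by tetracycline or doxycycline. It terminates at the bGH polyadenylation signal. A FLAG-HA tandem epitope encoded by the backbone is fused to the N terminus, which supports immunodetection and affinity purification; the annotation detects only the FLAG portion. It also flags V5-like sequences, which the catalogue entry does not describe as part of the product.

The insert carries three substitutions. The name and purpose give K36E, R38A and E39A, whereas the mutation field describes position 38 as changed to glutamic acid, so the record is internally inconsistent on that residue. The associated study concerns RNA recognition by the RBPMS RRM domain, suggesting the mutant is used to probe that domain's function.

Downstream, an FRT site directly precedes a promoterless hygromycin resistance gene with an SV40 poly(A) signal. Flp-mediated integration into an FRT-bearing host cell line activates hygromycin resistance and yields isogenic stable lines. Blasticidin is also listed as a marker, but no blasticidin resistance gene is annotated on the plasmid, so it presumably applies to the host line.
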