Addgene plasmid #65658: pFRT-TODestFLAGHA_RBPMS_K36E_R38A_E39A
Purpose: FLAG-HA expression vector with RBPMS carrying mutation K36E, R38A, E39A
Depositing lab: Thomas Tuschl. Depositing organization: Rockefeller University. Publication: Structural basis underlying CAC RNA recognition by the RRM domain of dimeric RNA-binding protein RBPMS. Teplova M, Farazi TA, Tuschl T, Patel DJ. Q Rev Biophys. 2015 Sep 8:1-11. 10.1017/S0033583515000207 PubMed 26347403.
Backbone
  Vector backbone: pcDNA5/FRT/TO
  Backbone manufacturer: Life Technologies, Modified by Tuschl lab
  Backbone size w/o insert (bp): 5372
  Vector type: Mammalian Expression
  Selectable markers: Hygromycin, Blasticidin
Growth in bacteria
  Bacterial resistance: Ampicillin, 100 μg/mL
  Growth temperature: 37°C
  Growth strain: Top10
  Copy number: Unknown
Gene/Insert
  Gene/Insert name: RBPMS
  Species: H. sapiens (human)
  Insert size (bp): 633
  Mutation: changed lysine 36 to glutamic acid, arginine 38 to glutamic acid and glutamic acid 39 to alanine
  GenBank ID: NM_001008710
  Entrez Gene: RBPMS (a.k.a. HERMES)
  Promoter: CMV, 2x Tet
  Tag / fusion protein: FLAG HA (N terminal on backbone)
  Cloning method: Gateway Cloning
  Sequencing primers: 5′ CMV Forward; 3′ BGH Reverse
Terms and licenses: Academic/Nonprofit Terms; Industry Terms: Not Available to Industry
How to cite: pFRT-TODestFLAGHA_RBPMS_K36E_R38A_E39A was a gift from Thomas Tuschl (Addgene plasmid # 65658 ; http://n2t.net/addgene:65658 ; RRID:Addgene_65658)
