>Addgene plasmid #65658 | pFRT-TODestFLAGHA_RBPMS_K36E_R38A_E39A | addgene partial sequence | sequence record 114762 | CMV-F 5'-CGCAAATGGGCGGTAGGCGTG-3'
CAGTGATAGAGATCTCCCTATCAGTGATAGAGATCGTCGACGAGCTCGTTTAGTGAACCGTCAGATCGCC
TGGAGACGCCATCCACGCTGTTTTGACCTCCATAGAAGACACCGGGACCGATCCAGCCTCCGGACTCTAG
CGTTTAAACTTAAGCTTGGTACCATGGACTACAAGGACGACGATGACAAGTACCCTTATGACGTGCCCGA
TTACGCTTTGAACCAGATATCAACAAGTTTGTACAAAAAAGCAGGCTCCACCATGGGAACCAATTCAGTC
GACATGAACAACGGCGGCAAAGCCGAGAAGGAGAACACCCCGAGCGAGGCCAACCTTCAGGAGGAGGAGG
TCCGGACCCTATTTGTCAGTGGCCTTCCTCTGGACATTGAACCTGCGGCGCTCTATCTGCTTTTCAGACC
ATTTAAGGGCTATGAGGGTTCTCTTATAAAGCTCACATCTAAACAGCCTGTAGGTTTTGTCAGTTTTGAC
AGTCGCTCAGAAGCAGAGGCTGCAAAGAATGCTTTGAATGGCATCCGCTTCGATCCTGAAATTCCGCAAA
CACTACGACTAGAGTTTGCTAAGGCAAACACGAAGATGGCCAAGAACAAACTCGTAGGGACTCCAAACCC
CAGTACTCCTCTGCCCAACACTGTACCTCAGTTCATTGCCAGAGAGCCATATGAGCTCACAGTGCCTGCA
CTTTACCCCAGTAGCCCTGAAGTGTGGGCCCCGTACCCTCTGTACCCAGCGGAGTTAGCGCCTGCTCTAC
CTCCTCCTGCTTTCACCTATCCCGCTTCACTGCATGCCCAGATGCGCTGGCTCCC
