>Addgene plasmid #65658 | pFRT-TODestFLAGHA_RBPMS_K36E_R38A_E39A | addgene partial sequence | sequence record 114764 | BGH-rev 5'-TAGAAGGCACAGTCGAGG-3'
TATCTATGCGGCCGCGGATCAGGTACGCGTAGAATCGAGACCGAGGAGAGGGTTAGGGATAGGCTTACCT
TCGAACCGCGGGCCCTCTAGACTTGAGCGGCCGCCACTGTGCTGGATATCAACCACTTTGTACAAGAAAG
CTGGGTCTAGATATCTCGAGTGCGGCCGCTCAGCAGAACTGACGGGACTTCCAGCCCTGAGAAGTAGCCT
CGGAGGGAGGGAGCCAGCGCATCTGGGCATGCAGTGAAGCGGGATAGGTGAAAGCAGGAGGAGGTAGAGC
AGGCGCTAACTCCGCTGGGTACAGAGGGTACGGGGCCCACACTTCAGGGCTACTGGGGTAAAGTGCAGGC
ACTGTGAGCTCATATGGCTCTCTGGCAATGAACTGAGGTACAGTGTTGGGCAGAGGAGTACTGGGGTTTG
GAGTCCCTACGAGTTTGTTCTTGGCCATCTTCGTGTTTGCCTTAGCAAACTCTAGTCGTAGTGTTTGCGG
AATTTCAGGATCGAAGCGGATGCCATTCAAAGCATTCTTTGCAGCCTCTGCTTCTGAGCGACTGTCAAAA
CTGACAAAACCTACAGGCTGTTTAGATGTGAGCTTTATAAGAGAACCCTCATAGCCCTTAAATGGTCTGA
AAAGCAGATAGAGCGCCGCAGGTTCAATGTCCAGAGGAAGGCCACTGACAAATAGGGTCCGGACCTCCTC
CTCCTGAAGGTTGGCCTCGCTCGGGGTGTTCTCCTTCTCGGCTTTGCCGCCGTTGTTCATGTCGACTGAA
TTGGTTCCCATGGTGGAGCCTGCTTTTTTGTACAAACTTGTTGATATCT
